Addgene plasmid #79159: pET31b-T7-Spinach2-Dp
Purpose: Expresses the Dp biosensor under a T7 promoter
Depositing lab: Ming Hammond. Depositing organization: University of California, Berkeley. Publication: Next-generation RNA-based fluorescent biosensors enable anaerobic detection of cyclic di-GMP. Wang XC, Wilson SC, Hammond MC. Nucleic Acids Res. 2016 Jul 5. pii: gkw580. 10.1093/nar/gkw580 PubMed 27382070.
Backbone
  Vector backbone: pET31b+
  Backbone manufacturer: Novagen
  Backbone size w/o insert (bp): 5700
  Total vector size (bp): 5598
  Modifications to backbone: Inserted at BglII/XhoI
  Vector type: Bacterial Expression
Growth in bacteria
  Bacterial resistance: Ampicillin, 100 μg/mL
  Growth temperature: 37°C
  Growth strain: DH5alpha
  Copy number: Low Copy
Gene/Insert
  Gene/Insert name: T7-tRNA-Spinach2-Dp
  Insert size (bp): 185
  Promoter: T7
  Cloning method: Restriction Enzyme; 5′ cloning site BglII (not destroyed); 3′ cloning site XhoI (not destroyed)
  Sequencing primers: 5′ CGCTTAATGCGCCGCTACAG; 3′ CCGGCGTAGAGGATCGAGATCT
Terms and licenses: Academic/Nonprofit Terms; Industry Terms: Not Available to Industry
How to cite: pET31b-T7-Spinach2-Dp was a gift from Ming Hammond (Addgene plasmid # 79159 ; http://n2t.net/addgene:79159 ; RRID:Addgene_79159)
