[The description below was written by a language model from this plasmid's Addgene catalogue record and pLannotate feature annotations shown in this document.]
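Description:
pET31b-T7-Spinach2-Dp is a bacterial expression plasmid built on the Novagen pET31b+ backbone that produces an RNA rather than a protein: the "Dp" fluorescent biosensor for the bacterial second messenger cyclic di-GMP. The 185 bp insert, T7-tRNA-Spinach2-Dp, was cloned between BglII and XhoI, both of which remain intact. In the feature table, the transcription unit lies on the reverse strand. It starts with a T7 promoter, continues through a region annotated as a c-di-GMP-I (GEMM-I class) riboswitch, and ends at a T7 terminator. As the insert name indicates, this riboswitch aptamer is combined with the Spinach2 dye-binding aptamer inside a tRNA scaffold, which is generally used to stabilise RNAs expressed in cells. In sensors of this design, ligand binding to the riboswitch domain promotes folding of Spinach2, so it can bind its fluorogenic dye and produce a signal. The Spinach2 and tRNA portions are not annotated separately. Just downstream are backbone remnants: a short His-tag fragment, a fragment called as a solubility tag, and a second T7 terminator. None of these is expected to be part of the sensor RNA.

The plasmid is 5,598 bp and replicates from a pBR322-type ColE1 origin. It also carries rop and bom, which fits its listing as low copy. Selection is by ampicillin resistance (β-lactamase). The backbone also includes an f1 origin, lacI with its own promoter, and nonfunctional tetracycline-resistance fragments. Transcription requires a host that supplies T7 RNA polymerase. The associated publication describes next-generation RNA biosensors that allow cyclic di-GMP to be detected by fluorescence, including under anaerobic conditions.
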