Features (pLannotate 1.2.2; 18 found; start..end, strand, type, name):
     94..141     -  terminator     T7 terminator: transcription terminator for bacteriophage T7 RNA polymerase
    149..198     -  CDS            SET1 (fragment): solubility-enhancement tag derived from T7 phage gene 10B
    208..225     -  CDS            9xHis (fragment): 9xHis affinity tag
    232..278     -  terminator     T7 terminator: transcription terminator for bacteriophage T7 RNA polymerase
    361..465     -  ncRNA          c-di-GMP-I: Accession: RF01051 - Cyclic di-GMP-I riboswitch
    538..556     -  promoter       T7 promoter: promoter for bacteriophage T7 RNA polymerase
    578..857     +  CDS            TcR (fragment): tetracycline efflux protein; tet; confers resistance to tetracycline
    865..942     +  promoter       lacI promoter: lacI
    943..2025    +  CDS            lacI: lac repressor; lacI; The lac repressor binds to the lac operator to inhibit transcription in E. coli. This inhibition can be relieved by adding lactose or isopropyl-β-D-thiogalactopyranoside (IPTG).
   2038..2059    +  protein_bind   CAP binding site: CAP binding activates transcription in the presence of cAMP. E. coli catabolite activator protein
   2074..2365    +  CDS            TcR (fragment): tetracycline efflux protein; tet; confers resistance to tetracycline
   2437..2817    -  CDS            YPB1_ECOLX: Protein predicted: Swiss-Prot protein existence level 4. From Escherichia coli.
   2834..3025    +  CDS            rop: Rop protein, which maintains plasmids at low copy number; rop
   3127..3269    +  misc_feature   bom: basis of mobility region from pBR322
   3455..4037    -  rep_origin     ori: high-copy-number ColE1/pMB1/pBR322/pUC origin of replication
   4208..5068    -  CDS            AmpR: β-lactamase; bla; confers resistance to ampicillin, carbenicillin, and related antibiotics
   5069..5173    -  promoter       AmpR promoter: bla
   5200..57      -  rep_origin     f1 ori (across the origin) (sequence partly withheld): f1 bacteriophage origin of replication; arrow indicates direction of (+) strand synthesis
>Addgene plasmid #79159 | pET31b-T7-Spinach2-Dp | depositor full sequence | sequence record 149370 | pET31b-T7-Spinach2-Dp sequence 5598 bps
[57 nt withheld, positions 1-57]
CCCATTCGCCAATCCGGATATAGTTCCTCCTTTCAGCAAAAAACCCCTCAAGACCCGTTTAGAGGCCCCA
AGGGGTTATGCTAGTTATTGCTCAGCGGTGGCAGCAGCCAACTCAGCTTCCTTTCGGGCTTTGTTAGCAG
CCGGATCTCAGTGGTGGTGGTGGTGGTGCTCGAGCAAAAAACCCCTCAAGACCCGTTTAGAGGCCCCAAG
GGGTTATGCTATGGCGCCCGAACAGGGACTTGAACCCTGGACCCGCGGCCGGATGTAACTAGTTACGGAG
CTCACACTCTACTCAACAACTTCTTTCGGTGGCCCGGCCAACTTCCGTGCTGCCCTGAGAGAAGAGCGGA
GCAGCGGAGTTCCGTGGGCTTTGCGTCCCCCCCTCGCGGAGGGTTTGCCTTTGTCGAGAAGTGGACCCGT
CCTTCACCATTTCATTCAGTTACATCCGGCCGCTGCTCTACCGACTGAGCTATCCGGGCCCCTATAGTGA
GTCGTATTAATTTCGCGGGATCGAGATCTCGATCCTCTACGCCGGACGCATCGTGGCCGGCATCACCGGC
GCCACAGGTGCGGTTGCTGGCGCCTATATCGCCGACATCACCGATGGGGAAGATCGGGCTCGCCACTTCG
GGCTCATGAGCGCTTGTTTCGGCGTGGGTATGGTGGCAGGCCCCGTGGCCGGGGGACTGTTGGGCGCCAT
CTCCTTGCATGCACCATTCCTTGCGGCGGCGGTGCTCAACGGCCTCAACCTACTACTGGGCTGCTTCCTA
ATGCAGGAGTCGCATAAGGGAGAGCGTCGAGATCCCGGACACCATCGAATGGCGCAAAACCTTTCGCGGT
ATGGCATGATAGCGCCCGGAAGAGAGTCAATTCAGGGTGGTGAATGTGAAACCAGTAACGTTATACGATG
TCGCAGAGTATGCCGGTGTCTCTTATCAGACCGTTTCCCGCGTGGTGAACCAGGCCAGCCACGTTTCTGC
GAAAACGCGGGAAAAAGTGGAAGCGGCGATGGCGGAGCTGAATTACATTCCCAACCGCGTGGCACAACAA
CTGGCGGGCAAACAGTCGTTGCTGATTGGCGTTGCCACCTCCAGTCTGGCCCTGCACGCGCCGTCGCAAA
TTGTCGCGGCGATTAAATCTCGCGCCGATCAACTGGGTGCCAGCGTGGTGGTGTCGATGGTAGAACGAAG
CGGCGTCGAAGCCTGTAAAGCGGCGGTGCACAATCTTCTCGCGCAACGCGTCAGTGGGCTGATCATTAAC
TATCCGCTGGATGACCAGGATGCCATTGCTGTGGAAGCTGCCTGCACTAATGTTCCGGCGTTATTTCTTG
ATGTCTCTGACCAGACACCCATCAACAGTATTATTTTCTCCCATGAAGACGGTACGCGACTGGGCGTGGA
GCATCTGGTCGCATTGGGTCACCAGCAAATCGCGCTGTTAGCGGGCCCATTAAGTTCTGTCTCGGCGCGT
CTGCGTCTGGCTGGCTGGCATAAATATCTCACTCGCAATCAAATTCAGCCGATAGCGGAACGGGAAGGCG
ACTGGAGTGCCATGTCCGGTTTTCAACAAACCATGCAAATGCTGAATGAGGGCATCGTTCCCACTGCGAT
GCTGGTTGCCAACGATCAGATGGCGCTGGGCGCAATGCGCGCCATTACCGAGTCCGGGCTGCGCGTTGGT
GCGGATATCTCGGTAGTGGGATACGACGATACCGAAGACAGCTCATGTTATATCCCGCCGTTAACCACCA
TCAAACAGGATTTTCGCCTGCTGGGGCAAACCAGCGTGGACCGCTTGCTGCAACTCTCTCAGGGCCAGGC
GGTGAAGGGCAATCAGCTGTTGCCCGTCTCACTGGTGAAAAGAAAAACCACCCTGGCGCCCAATACGCAA
ACCGCCTCTCCCCGCGCGTTGGCCGATTCATTAATGCAGCTGGCACGACAGGTTTCCCGACTGGAAAGCG
GGCAGTGAGCGCAACGCAATTAATGTAAGTTAGCTCACTCATTAGGCACCGGGATCTCGACCGATGCCCT
TGAGAGCCTTCAACCCAGTCAGCTCCTTCCGGTGGGCGCGGGGCATGACTATCGTCGCCGCACTTATGAC
TGTCTTCTTTATCATGCAACTCGTAGGACAGGTGCCGGCAGCGCTCTGGGTCATTTTCGGCGAGGACCGC
TTTCGCTGGAGCGCGACGATGATCGGCCTGTCGCTTGCGGTATTCGGAATCTTGCACGCCCTCGCTCAAG
CCTTCGTCACTGGTCCCGCCACCAAACGTTTCGGCGAGAAGCAGGCCATTATCGCCGGCATGGCGGCCCC
ACGGGTGCGCATGATCGTGCTCCTGTCGTTGAGGACCCGGCTAGGCTGGCGGGGTTGCCTTACTGGTTAG
CAGAATGAATCACCGATACGCGAGCGAACGTGAAGCGACTGCTGCTGCAAAACGTCTGCGACCTGAGCAA
CAACATGAATGGTCTTCGGTTTCCGTGTTTCGTAAAGTCTGGAAACGCGGAAGTCAGCGCCCTGCACCAT
TATGTTCCGGATCTGCATCGCAGGATGCTGCTGGCTACCCTGTGGAACACCTACATCTGTATTAACGAAG
CGCTGGCATTGACCCTGAGTGATTTTTCTCTGGTCCCGCCGCATCCATACCGCCAGTTGTTTACCCTCAC
AACGTTCCAGTAACCGGGCATGTTCATCATCAGTAACCCGTATCGTGAGCATCCTCTCTCGTTTCATCGG
TATCATTACCCCCATGAACAGAAATCCCCCTTACACGGAGGCATCAGTGACCAAACAGGAAAAAACCGCC
CTTAACATGGCCCGCTTTATCAGAAGCCAGACATTAACGCTTCTGGAGAAACTCAACGAGCTGGACGCGG
ATGAACAGGCAGACATCTGTGAATCGCTTCACGACCACGCTGATGAGCTTTACCGCAGCTGCCTCGCGCG
TTTCGGTGATGACGGTGAAAACCTCTGACACATGCAGCTCCCGGAGACGGTCACAGCTTGTCTGTAAGCG
GATGCCGGGAGCAGACAAGCCCGTCAGGGCGCGTCAGCGGGTGTTGGCGGGTGTCGGGGCGCAGCCATGA
CCCAGTCACGTAGCGATAGCGGAGTGTATACTGGCTTAACTATGCGGCATCAGAGCAGATTGTACTGAGA
GTGCACCATATATGCGGTGTGAAATACCGCACAGATGCGTAAGGAGAAAATACCGCATCAGGCGCTCTTC
CGCTTCCTCGCTCACTGACTCGCTGCGCTCGGTCGTTCGGCTGCGGCGAGCGGTATCAGCTCACTCAAAG
GCGGTAATACGGTTATCCACAGAATCAGGGGATAACGCAGGAAAGAACATGTGAGCAAAAGGCCAGCAAA
AGGCCAGGAACCGTAAAAAGGCCGCGTTGCTGGCGTTTTTCCATAGGCTCCGCCCCCCTGACGAGCATCA
CAAAAATCGACGCTCAAGTCAGAGGTGGCGAAACCCGACAGGACTATAAAGATACCAGGCGTTTCCCCCT
GGAAGCTCCCTCGTGCGCTCTCCTGTTCCGACCCTGCCGCTTACCGGATACCTGTCCGCCTTTCTCCCTT
CGGGAAGCGTGGCGCTTTCTCATAGCTCACGCTGTAGGTATCTCAGTTCGGTGTAGGTCGTTCGCTCCAA
GCTGGGCTGTGTGCACGAACCCCCCGTTCAGCCCGACCGCTGCGCCTTATCCGGTAACTATCGTCTTGAG
TCCAACCCGGTAAGACACGACTTATCGCCACTGGCAGCTGGTAACAGGATTAGCAGAGCGAGGTATGTAG
GCGGTGCTACAGAGTTCTTGAAGTGGTGGCCTAACTACGGCTACACTAGAAGGACAGTATTTGGTATCTG
CGCTCTGCTGAAGCCAGTTACCTTCGGAAAAAGAGTTGGTAGCTCTTGATCCGGCAAACAAACCACCGCT
GGTAGCGGTGGTTTTTTTGTTTGCAAGCAGCAGATTACGCGCAGAAAAAAAGGATCTCAAGAAGATCCTT
TGATCTTTTCTACGGGGTCTGACGCTCAGTGGAACGAAAACTCACGTTAAGGGATTTTGGTCATGAGATT
ATCAAAAAGGATCTTCACCTAGATCCTTTTAAATTAAAAATGAAGTTTTAAATCAATCTAAAGTATATAT
GAGTAAACTTGGTCTGACAGTTACCAATGCTTAATCAGTGAGGCACCTATCTCAGCGATCTGTCTATTTC
GTTCATCCATAGTTGCCTGACTCCCCGTCGTGTAGATAACTACGATACGGGAGGGCTTACCATCTGGCCC
CAGTGCTGCAATGATACCGCGAGACCCACGCTCACCGGCTCCAGATTTATCAGCAATAAACCAGCCAGCC
GGAAGGGCCGAGCGCAGAAGTGGTCCTGCAACTTTATCCGCCTCCATCCAGTCTATTAATTGTTGCCGGG
AAGCTAGAGTAAGTAGTTCGCCAGTTAATAGTTTGCGCAACGTTGTTGCCATTGCTGCAGGCATCGTGGT
GTCACGCTCGTCGTTTGGTATGGCTTCATTCAGCTCCGGTTCCCAACGATCAAGGCGAGTTACATGATCC
CCCATGTTGTGCAAAAAAGCGGTTAGCTCCTTCGGTCCTCCGATCGTTGTCAGAAGTAAGTTGGCCGCAG
TGTTATCACTCATGGTTATGGCAGCACTGCATAATTCTCTTACTGTCATGCCATCCGTAAGATGCTTTTC
TGTGACTGGTGAGTACTCAACCAAGTCATTCTGAGAATAGTGTATGCGGCGACCGAGTTGCTCTTGCCCG
GCGTCAATACGGGATAATACCGCGCCACATAGCAGAACTTTAAAAGTGCTCATCATTGGAAAACGTTCTT
CGGGGCGAAAACTCTCAAGGATCTTACCGCTGTTGAGATCCAGTTCGATGTAACCCACTCGTGCACCCAA
CTGATCTTCAGCATCTTTTACTTTCACCAGCGTTTCTGGGTGAGCAAAAACAGGAAGGCAAAATGCCGCA
AAAAAGGGAATAAGGGCGACACGGAAATGTTGAATACTCATACTCTTCCTTTTTCAATATTATTGAAGCA
TTTATCAGGGTTATTGTCTCATGAGCGGATACATATTTGAATGTATTTAGAAAAATAAACAAATAGGGGT
TCCGCGCACATTTCCCCGAAAAGTGCCACCTGAAATTGTAAACGTTAATATTTTGTTAAAATTCGCGTTA
AATTTTTGTTAAATCAGCTCATTTTTTAACCAATAGGCCGAAATCGGCAAAATCCCTTATAAATCAAAAG
AATAGACCGAGATAGGGT
[37 nt withheld, positions 5326-5362]
AAAGAACGTGGACTCCAACGTCAAAGG
[49 nt withheld, positions 5390-5438]
T
[91 nt withheld, positions 5440-5530]
G
[67 nt withheld, positions 5532-5598]
