>Addgene plasmid #79159 | pET31b-T7-Spinach2-Dp | addgene partial sequence | sequence record 153206 | LacI-R 5'-GGCATACTCTGCGACATCGT-3'
CCCTGAATTGACTCTCTTCCGGGCGCTATCATGCCATACCGCGAAAGGTTTTGCGCCATTCGATGGTGTC
CGGGATCTCGACGCTCTCCCTTATGCGACTCCTGCATTAGGAAGCAGCCCAGTAGTAGGTTGAGGCCGTT
GAGCACCGCCGCCGCAAGGAATGGTGCATGCAAGGAGATGGCGCCCAACAGTCCCCCGGCCACGGGGCCT
GCCACCATACCCACGCCGAAACAAGCGCTCATGAGCCCGAAGTGGCGAGCCCGATCTTCCCCATCGGTGA
TGTCGGCGATATAGGCGCCAGCAACCGCACCTGTGGCGCCGGTGATGCCGGCCACGATGCGTCCGGCGTA
GAGGATCGAGATCTCGATCCCGCGAAATTAATACGACTCACTATAGGGGCCCGGATAGCTCAGTCGGTAG
AGCAGCGGCCGGATGTAACTGAATGAAATGGTGAAGGACGGGTCCACTTCTCGACAAAGGCAAACCCTCC
GCGAGGGGGGGACGCAAAGCCCACGGAACTCCGCTGCTCCGCTCTTCTCTCAGGGCAGCACGGAAGTTGG
CCGGGCCACCGAAAGAAGTTGTTGAGTAGAGTGTGAGCTCCGTAACTAGTTACATCCGGCCGCGGGTCCA
GGGTTCAAGTCCCTGTTCGGGCGCCATAGCATAACCCCTTGGGGCCTCTAAACGGGTCTTGAGGGGTTTT
TTGCTCGAGCACCACCACCACCACCACTGAGATCCGGCTGCTAACAAAGCCCGAAAGGAAGCTGAGTTGG
CTGCTGCCACCGCTGAGCAATAACTAGCATAACCCCTTGGGGCCTCTAAACGGGTCTTGAGGGGTTTTTT
GCTGAAAGGAGGAACTATATCCGGATTGGCGAATGGG
[124 nt withheld, positions 878-1001]
CGCCGGCTTTCCCCGTCAAGCTCTAAAT
