>Addgene plasmid #79159 | pET31b-T7-Spinach2-Dp | addgene partial sequence | sequence record 153207 | Amp-R 5'-ATAATACCGCGCCACATAGC-3'
GAAAACGTTCTTCGGGGCGAAAACTCTCAAGGATCTTACCGCTGTTGAGATCCAGTTCGATGTAACCCAC
TCGTGCACCCAACTGATCTTCAGCATCTTTTACTTTCACCAGCGTTTCTGGGTGAGCAAAAACAGGAAGG
CAAAATGCCGCAAAAAAGGGAATAAGGGCGACACGGAAATGTTGAATACTCATACTCTTCCTTTTTCAAT
ATTATTGAAGCATTTATCAGGGTTATTGTCTCATGAGCGGATACATATTTGAATGTATTTAGAAAAATAA
ACAAATAGGGGTTCCGCGCACATTTCCCCGAAAAGTGCCACCTAAATTGTAAGCGTTAATATTTTGTTAA
AATTCGCGTTAAATTTTTGTTAAATCAGCTCATTTTTTAACCAATAGGCCGAAATCGGCAAAATCCCTTA
TAAATCAAAAGAATAGACCGAGATAGGGT
[37 nt withheld, positions 450-486]
AAAGAACGTGGACTCCAACGTCAAAGG
[49 nt withheld, positions 514-562]
T
[91 nt withheld, positions 564-654]
G
[124 nt withheld, positions 656-779]
CCCATTCGCCAATCCGGATATAGTTCCTCCTTTCAGCAAAAAACCCCTCAAGACCCGTTTAGAGGCCCCA
AGGGGTTATGCTAGTTATTGCTCAGCGGTGGCAGCAGCCAACTCAGCTTCCTTTCGGGCTTTGTTAGCAG
CCGGATCTCATGGTGGTGGTGGTGGTGCTCGAGCAAAAAACCCCTCAAGACCCGTTTAGAGGCCCCAAGG
GGTTATGCTATGGCGCCCGAACAGGGACTTG
