>Addgene plasmid #79159 | pET31b-T7-Spinach2-Dp | addgene partial sequence | sequence record 153218 | Amp-R 5'-ATAATACCGCGCCACATAGC-3'
GAAAACGTTCTTCGGGGCGAAAACTCTCAAGGATCTTACCGCTGTTGAGATCCAGTTCGATGTAACCCAC
TCGTGCACCCAACTGATCTTCAGCATCTTTTACTTTCACCAGCGTTTCTGGGTGAGCAAAAACAGGAAGG
CAAAATGCCGCAAAAAAGGGAATAAGGGCGACACGGAAATGTTGAATACTCATACTCTTCCTTTTTCAAT
ATTATTGAAGCATTTATCAGGGTTATTGTCTCATGAGCGGATACATATTTGAATGTATTTAGAAAAATAA
ACAAATAGGGGTTCCGCGCACATTTCCCCGAAAAGTGCCACCTAAATTGTAAGCGTTAATATTTTGTTAA
AATTCGCGTTAAATTTTTGTTAAATCAGCTCATTTTTTAACCAATAGGCCGAAATCGGCAAAATCCCTTA
TAAATCAAAAGAATAGACCGAGATAGGGT
[37 nt withheld, positions 450-486]
AAAGAACGTGGACTCCAACGTCAAAGG
[49 nt withheld, positions 514-562]
T
[91 nt withheld, positions 564-654]
G
[124 nt withheld, positions 656-779]
CCCATTCGCCAATCCGGATATAGTTCCTCCTTTCAGCAAAAAACCCCTCAAGACCCGTTTAGAGGCCCCA
AGGGGTTATGCTAGTTATTGCTCAGCGGTGGCAGCAGCCAACTCAGCTTCCTTTCGGGCTTTGTTAGCAG
CCGGATCTCAATGGTGGTGGTGGTGGTGCTCGAGCAAAAAACCCCTCAAGACCCGTTTAGAGGCCCCAAG
GGGTTATGCTATGGCGCCCGAACAGGGACTTG
